Addgene plasmid #87282: pRS414 Hsh155 R294L/H331D
Purpose: Encodes Hsh155 R294L H331D for expression in yeast
Depositing lab: Aaron Hoskins. Depositing organization: University of Wisconsin, Madison. Publication: SF3b1 mutations associated with myelodysplastic syndromes alter the fidelity of branchsite selection in yeast. Carrocci TJ, Zoerner DM, Paulson JC, Hoskins AA. Nucleic Acids Res. 2017 Jan 6. pii: gkw1349. doi: 10.1093/nar/gkw1349. PubMed 28062854.
Backbone
  Vector backbone: pRS414
  Backbone manufacturer: ATCC
  Backbone size w/o insert (bp): 4788
  Total vector size (bp): 8124
  Vector type: Bacterial Expression, Yeast Expression
  Selectable markers: TRP1
Growth in bacteria
  Bacterial resistance: Ampicillin, 100 μg/mL
  Growth temperature: 37°C
  Growth strain: DH5alpha
  Copy number: Unknown
Gene/Insert
  Gene/Insert name: HSH155
  Species: S. cerevisiae (budding yeast)
  Insert size (bp): 3426
  Mutation: R294L & H331D
  GenBank ID: NP_014015.1
  Entrez Gene: HSH155 (a.k.a. YMR288W)
  Cloning method: Restriction Enzyme; 5′ cloning site SacI (not destroyed); 3′ cloning site XhoI (not destroyed)
  Sequencing primers: 5′ TGTAAAACGACGGCCAGT; 3′ CAGGAAACAGCTATGAC
Terms and licenses: Academic/Nonprofit Terms; Industry Terms: Not Available to Industry
How to cite: pRS414 Hsh155 R294L/H331D was a gift from Aaron Hoskins (Addgene plasmid # 87282 ; http://n2t.net/addgene:87282 ; RRID:Addgene_87282)
