[The description below was written by a language model from this plasmid's Addgene catalogue record and pLannotate feature annotations shown in this document.]
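Description:
pRS414 Hsh155 R294L/H331D is an E. coli–yeast shuttle plasmid built on the pRS414 backbone, a centromeric vector of about 8.1 kb in total. In Saccharomyces cerevisiae it is maintained through a CEN6/ARS element, which gives stable, low-copy segregation, and it is selected by tryptophan prototrophy via the TRP1 marker driven by its own promoter. In bacteria it replicates from a high-copy ColE1/pUC-type origin and is selected with ampicillin through the β-lactamase gene. An f1 origin is also present, along with the remnants of the lacZα/lac promoter cloning region and the flanking T7 and T3 phage promoters typical of the pRS series.

The insert is a roughly 3.4 kb fragment of yeast genomic origin carrying HSH155 (YMR288W), cloned between the SacI and XhoI sites of the polylinker. HSH155 encodes the yeast homologue of SF3b1, a spliceosome component that contacts the pre-mRNA on both sides of the branch site early in assembly. The coding sequence carries two substitutions, R294L and H331D. The record names no heterologous yeast promoter or epitope tag. The annotated open reading frame is preceded by about 280 bp and followed by a few hundred bp of additional insert sequence, including a short fragment of the neighbouring ABZ2 gene, which suggests that expression relies on native HSH155 flanking sequences, although this is not stated explicitly.

The plasmid is intended for expressing this double-mutant Hsh155 in yeast. It comes from a study of how SF3b1 mutations associated with myelodysplastic syndromes alter the fidelity of branch-site selection during splicing.
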