Features (pLannotate 1.2.2; 19 found; start..end, strand, type, name):
    137..186     +  misc_feature   bom (fragment): basis of mobility region from pBR322
    324..471     +  promoter       TRP1 promoter: S. cerevisiae TRP1
    472..1146    +  CDS            TRP1: phosphoribosylanthranilate isomerase, required for tryptophan biosynthesis; S. cerevisiae TRP1; yeast auxotrophic marker
   1197..1248    +  misc_feature   bom (fragment): basis of mobility region from pBR322
   1276..1704    -  rep_origin     f1 ori (sequence partly withheld): f1 bacteriophage origin of replication; arrow indicates direction of (+) strand synthesis
   1708..1863    -  CDS            lacZα (fragment): LacZα fragment of β-galactosidase; lacZ fragment
   1871..1889    +  promoter       T7 promoter: promoter for bacteriophage T7 RNA polymerase
   2170..5082    +  CDS            HSH155: SF3B1_YEAST - Experimental evidence at protein level: Swiss-Prot protein existence level 1. Contacts pre-mRNA on both sides of the branch site early in spliceosome assembly. From Saccharomyces cerevisiae (strain ATCC 204508 / S288c) (Baker's yeast).
   5284..5337    +  CDS            ABZ2 (fragment): PABC_YEAST - Experimental evidence at protein level: Swiss-Prot protein existence level 1. Converts 4-amino-4-deoxychorismate into 4-aminobenzoate (PABA) and pyruvate. From Saccharomyces cerevisiae (strain ATCC 204508 / S288c) (Baker's yeast).
   5354..5372    -  promoter       T3 promoter: promoter for bacteriophage T3 RNA polymerase
   5417..5433    -  protein_bind   lac operator: The lac repressor binds to the lac operator to inhibit transcription in E. coli. This inhibition can be relieved by adding lactose or isopropyl-β-D-thiogalactopyranoside (IPTG). lac repressor encoded by lacI
   5441..5471    -  promoter       lac promoter: promoter for the E. coli lac operon
   5486..5507    -  protein_bind   CAP binding site: CAP binding activates transcription in the presence of cAMP. E. coli catabolite activator protein
   5520..5612    -  CDS            lacI (fragment): lac repressor; lacI; The lac repressor binds to the lac operator to inhibit transcription in E. coli. This inhibition can be relieved by adding lactose or isopropyl-β-D-thiogalactopyranoside (IPTG).
   5795..6383    -  rep_origin     ori: high-copy-number ColE1/pMB1/pBR322/pUC origin of replication
   6554..7414    -  CDS            AmpR: β-lactamase; bla; confers resistance to ampicillin, carbenicillin, and related antibiotics
   7415..7519    -  promoter       AmpR promoter: bla
   7556..8059    +  misc_feature   CEN/ARS: S. cerevisiae CEN6 centromere fused to an autonomously replicating sequence
   8127..35      +  CDS            rop (fragment) (across the origin): Rop protein, which maintains plasmids at low copy number; rop
>Addgene plasmid #87282 | pRS414 Hsh155 R294L/H331D | addgene full sequence | sequence record 183002 | Addgene NGS Result
TCGCGCGTTTCGGTGATGACGGTGAAAACCTCTGACACATGCAGCTCCCGGAGACGGTCACAGCTTGTCT
GTAAGCGGATGCCGGGAGCAGACAAGCCCGTCAGGGCGCGTCAGCGGGTGTTGGCGGGTGTCGGGGCTGG
CTTAACTATGCGGCATCAGAGCAGATTGTACTGAGAGTGCACCATAGATCACGACATTACTATATATATA
ATATAGGAAGCATTTAATAGAACAGCATCGTAATATATGTGTACTTTGCAGTTATGACGCCAGATGGCAG
TAGTGGAAGATATTCTTTATTGAAAAATAGCTTGTCACCTTACGTACAATCTTGATCCGGAGCTTTTCTT
TTTTTGCCGATTAAGAATTAATTCGGTCGAAAAAAGAAAAGGAGAGGGCCAAGAGGGAGGGCATTGGTGA
CTATTGAGCACGTGAGTATACGTGATTAAGCACACAAAGGCAGCTTGGAGTATGTCTGTTATTAATTTCA
CAGGTAGTTCTGGTCCATTGGTGAAAGTTTGCGGCTTGCAGAGCACAGAGGCCGCAGAATGTGCTCTAGA
TTCCGATGCTGACTTGCTGGGTATTATATGTGTGCCCAATAGAAAGAGAACAATTGACCCGGTTATTGCA
AGGAAAATTTCAAGTCTTGTAAAAGCATATAAAAATAGTTCAGGCACTCCGAAATACTTGGTTGGCGTGT
TTCGTAATCAACCTAAGGAGGATGTTTTGGCTCTGGTCAATGATTACGGCATTGATATCGTCCAACTGCA
TGGAGATGAGTCGTGGCAAGAATACCAAGAGTTCCTCGGTTTGCCAGTTATTAAAAGACTCGTATTTCCA
AAAGACTGCAACATACTACTCAGTGCAGCTTCACAGAAACCTCATTCGTTTATTCCCTTGTTTGATTCAG
AAGCAGGTGGGACAGGTGAACTTTTGGATTGGAACTCGATTTCTGACTGGGTTGGAAGGCAAGAGAGCCC
CGAAAGCTTACATTTTATGTTAGCTGGTGGACTGACGCCAGAAAATGTTGGTGATGCGCTTAGATTAAAT
GGCGTTATTGGTGTTGATGTAAGCGGAGGTGTGGAGACAAATGGTGTAAAAGACTCTAACAAAATAGCAA
ATTTCGTCAAAAATGCTAAGAAATAGGTTATTACTGAGTAGTATTTATTTAAGTATTGTTTGTGCACTTG
CCGATCTATGCGGTGTGAAATACCGCACAGATGCGTAAGGAGAAAATACCGCATCAGGAAATTGTAAGCG
TTAATATTTTGTTAAAATTCGCGTTAAATTTTTGTTAAATCAGCTCATTTTTTAACCAATAGGCCGAAAT
CGGCAAAATCCCTTATAAATCAAAAGAATAGACCGAGATAGGGT
[37 nt withheld, positions 1375-1411]
AAAGAACGTGGACTCCAACGTCAAAGG
[49 nt withheld, positions 1439-1487]
T
[91 nt withheld, positions 1489-1579]
G
[124 nt withheld, positions 1581-1704]
CCATTCGCCATTCAGGCTGCGCAACTGTTGGGAAGGGCGATCGGTGCGGGCCTCTTCGCTATTACGCCAG
CTGGCGAAAGGGGGATGTGCTGCAAGGCGATTAAGTTGGGTAACGCCAGGGTTTTCCCAGTCACGACGTT
GTAAAACGACGGCCAGTGAGCGCGCGTAATACGACTCACTATAGGGCGAATTGGGTACCGGGCCCCCCCC
TCGAGCATGTACTTTCCGCCTAACTACCATCACCTGTCTTTATTTATTCCGCTGACAGATATGCACAACC
AATTATCGTCTCTTGAAAGCTTTTTAGACGTGATTGCTGTTATTTGGCACGTTGTTAGTATTTAAGCTTA
TTCGGGTTTGCATTGATATTTGCCCGAGCAGAAATCTCCTTCTCGATGAGTTAGAACTGAAACATCTCTT
CAATTACTTATACATAATAAACATAGAAAGCCAGGACCTGTCATCATGAGTCATCCGATTCAATTTGTAA
ACGCTAATAATAGCGATAAGAGCCACCAATTAGGCGGTCAATATTCTATTCCTCAGGATTTGAGGGAAAA
CCTGCAGAAAGAAGCTGCACGTATTGGTGAGAACGAAAAAGATGTGCTACAGGAAAAAATGGAAACTAGG
ACAGTGCAAAATCGAGAGGATTCATACCACAAAAGAAGGTTTGATATGAAGTTTGAGCCGGATTCCGATA
CACAAACTGTTACGTCTTCAGAAAATACCCAAGACGCTGTCGTGCCAAGGAAAAGAAAATCTCGTTGGGA
TGTAAAAGGGTACGAGCCACCTGATGAATCTTCAACAGCGGTCAAAGAAAACTCTGATAGTGCTTTGGTT
AATGTAGAAGGAATCCATGATTTGATGTTTTTTAAACCTTCTGACCATAAATATTTCGCCGACGTTATAT
CCAAAAAACCCATAGATGAGTTAAATAAGGATGAAAAGAAAGAAAGAACCCTGTCGATGTTACTTCTGAA
AATAAAAAATGGCAATACAGCGAGTAGGAGGACTTCTATGCGGATTTTAACCGATAAAGCTGTTACATTT
GGTCCAGAAATGATATTTAACCGCTTATTGCCCATATTACTAGACAGAAGTTTGGAAGACCAGGAAAGAC
ATCTAATGATCAAGACCATAGATCGCGTCCTTTACCAGCTAGGAGATTTAACAAAACCTTACGTTCACAA
AATACTTGTAGTAGCTGCCCCATTGCTAATAGATGAAGATCCAATGGTTCGTTCAACAGGCCAGGAGATA
ATCACCAATCTGTCTACAGTCGCTGGCCTAAAAACCATTCTAACAGTAATGAGACCTGATATTGAGAATG
AGGATGAGTATGTTCTAAATGTAACTTCAAGAGCGGCGGCTGTGGTGGCAAAAGCCCTTGGTGTTAATCA
ATTGCTTCCTTTCATCAATGCAGCATGCCACTCACGGAAGTCTTGGAAAGCAAGGGATACTGGCATAAAA
ATTGTGCAGCAAATAGGTATACTTTTGGGAATAGGTGTCTTGAATCATCTTACTGGGCTGATGAGTTGTA
TCAAAGACTGCCTAATGGATGATCACGTTCCGGTGCGAATTGTTACAGCACATACTTTATCAACACTAGC
AGAAAATTCTTATCCATATGGTATCGAAGTTTTCAACGTTGTACTGGAGCCATTATGGAAGGGTATAAGA
AGTCATCGTGGTAAAGTGCTATCTTCTTTTTTAAAAGCTGTTGGATCTATGATCCCATTGATGGACCCAG
AGTATGCCGGTTATTATACCACAGAAGCAATGAGAATAATTAGACGTGAATTCGACTCTCCCGATGATGA
AATGAAAAAGACCATTCTTTTAGTATTACAAAAATGTAGCGCTGTAGAATCCATAACGCCAAAATTTCTG
AGAGAAGAAATCGCGCCAGAATTCTTTCAAAAATTTTGGGTCAGACGAGTGGCATTGGATAGACCATTAA
ACAAAGTTGTTACATATACTACTGTTACATTAGCAAAGAAATTAGGTTGTTCTTATACCATTGATAAATT
ATTAACACCATTGAGAGATGAAGCTGAGCCGTTCAGAACAATGGCTGTCCATGCTGTTACTAGAACAGTA
AACTTATTAGGGACAGCAGATTTAGATGAGAGATTAGAAACGAGGCTTATTGATGCGCTCTTGATAGCAT
TTCAAGAACAAACAAATAGTGATTCTATAATCTTTAAAGGGTTTGGGGCAGTGACGGTGTCACTTGACAT
CCGTATGAAACCGTTTTTAGCACCCATTGTGAGTACGATTTTAAATCATTTAAAGCATAAAACTCCCTTG
GTTCGTCAACATGCAGCAGATCTATGTGCCATACTAATACCAGTCATCAAGAACTGTCACGAATTCGAAA
TGTTGAATAAATTGAACATTATATTGTATGAATCCTTAGGCGAAGTATATCCAGAGGTATTAGGTTCTAT
AATCAACGCTATGTACTGTATTACTAGCGTAATGGATTTGGATAAACTACAACCTCCTATTAATCAAATT
TTACCAACCTTAACTCCAATTTTAAGAAACAAGCATAGAAAAGTCGAAGTAAACACTATCAAATTTGTTG
GACTTATTGGTAAATTAGCACCTACCTATGCACCTCCTAAAGAATGGATGAGAATATGTTTTGAACTATT
AGAACTTTTGAAAAGTACAAATAAAGAAATAAGAAGATCAGCAAATGCCACGTTTGGATTCATTGCTGAA
GCAATTGGACCTCACGATGTTCTTGTTGCGTTATTGAACAATTTAAAGGTTCAAGAACGTCAGTTACGTG
TATGCACGGCTGTTGCTATCGGTATCGTTGCTAAAGTGTGTGGTCCTTACAACGTGCTGCCAGTAATCAT
GAATGAATACACAACACCAGAGACTAATGTTCAAAACGGTGTTCTCAAGGCCATGTCATTCATGTTTGAG
TACATTGGTAACATGTCTAAGGATTACATATACTTCATAACACCATTATTAGAAGATGCACTCACCGATA
GGGATTTAGTTCATCGTCAGACAGCGTCGAACGTAATAACCCACTTAGCTTTAAACTGTTCAGGTACAGG
TCACGAAGATGCCTTCATTCATTTAATGAATCTTCTAATACCCAATATTTTTGAAACTTCACCACATGCT
ATTATGCGTATTTTAGAAGGTTTGGAGGCACTGAGTCAAGCTCTTGGCCCTGGACTATTCATGAACTACA
TATGGGCAGGATTGTTCCATCCAGCGAAGAATGTAAGGAAAGCATTTTGGAGGGTGTATAATAACATGTA
CGTAATGTACCAGGACGCCATGGTACCTTTTTACCCCGTTACACCAGACAACAATGAAGAATATATAGAA
GAACTGGATTTAGTTCTGTGAATATATATAGAGCATATAAATAACCACAACTTGTAAGAATATTTTACTT
GACACACCTATATCATCACGTCACGATGCCTTCATAGATTATGATGAAATATAAACAGAACCTGCTATTG
GAAAAAAAAGGGCAGGAAAAAATTTTGTGAAAGTGAGTAAAAGAAAGATGAAGAGCGAGACATGGATAAT
AAGAAATAGATGTCACTAATGGACAATTGGAAGACTGATATGGAAAGTTACGATGAAGGAGGAGCTCCAG
CTTTTGTTCCCTTTAGTGAGGGTTAATTGCGCGCTTGGCGTAATCATGGTCATAGCTGTTTCCTGTGTGA
AATTGTTATCCGCTCACAATTCCACACAACATACGAGCCGGAAGCATAAAGTGTAAAGCCTGGGGTGCCT
AATGAGTGAGCTAACTCACATTAATTGCGTTGCGCTCACTGCCCGCTTTCCAGTCGGGAAACCTGTCGTG
CCAGCTGCATTAATGAATCGGCCAACGCGCGGGGAGAGGCGGTTTGCGTATTGGGCGCTCTTCCGCTTCC
TCGCTCACTGACTCGCTGCGCTCGGTCGTTCGGCTGCGGCGAGCGGTATCAGCTCACTCAAAGGCGGTAA
TACGGTTATCCACAGAATCAGGGGATAACGCAGGAAAGAACATGTGAGCAAAAGGCCAGCAAAAGGCCAG
GAACCGTAAAAAGGCCGCGTTGCTGGCGTTTTTCCATAGGCTCCGCCCCCCTGACGAGCATCACAAAAAT
CGACGCTCAAGTCAGAGGTGGCGAAACCCGACAGGACTATAAAGATACCAGGCGTTTCCCCCTGGAAGCT
CCCTCGTGCGCTCTCCTGTTCCGACCCTGCCGCTTACCGGATACCTGTCCGCCTTTCTCCCTTCGGGAAG
CGTGGCGCTTTCTCATAGCTCACGCTGTAGGTATCTCAGTTCGGTGTAGGTCGTTCGCTCCAAGCTGGGC
TGTGTGCACGAACCCCCCGTTCAGCCCGACCGCTGCGCCTTATCCGGTAACTATCGTCTTGAGTCCAACC
CGGTAAGACACGACTTATCGCCACTGGCAGCAGCCACTGGTAACAGGATTAGCAGAGCGAGGTATGTAGG
CGGTGCTACAGAGTTCTTGAAGTGGTGGCCTAACTACGGCTACACTAGAAGAACAGTATTTGGTATCTGC
GCTCTGCTGAAGCCAGTTACCTTCGGAAAAAGAGTTGGTAGCTCTTGATCCGGCAAACAAACCACCGCTG
GTAGCGGTGGTTTTTTTGTTTGCAAGCAGCAGATTACGCGCAGAAAAAAAGGATCTCAAGAAGATCCTTT
GATCTTTTCTACGGGGTCTGACGCTCAGTGGAACGAAAACTCACGTTAAGGGATTTTGGTCATGAGATTA
TCAAAAAGGATCTTCACCTAGATCCTTTTAAATTAAAAATGAAGTTTTAAATCAATCTAAAGTATATATG
AGTAAACTTGGTCTGACAGTTACCAATGCTTAATCAGTGAGGCACCTATCTCAGCGATCTGTCTATTTCG
TTCATCCATAGTTGCCTGACTCCCCGTCGTGTAGATAACTACGATACGGGAGGGCTTACCATCTGGCCCC
AGTGCTGCAATGATACCGCGAGACCCACGCTCACCGGCTCCAGATTTATCAGCAATAAACCAGCCAGCCG
GAAGGGCCGAGCGCAGAAGTGGTCCTGCAACTTTATCCGCCTCCATCCAGTCTATTAATTGTTGCCGGGA
AGCTAGAGTAAGTAGTTCGCCAGTTAATAGTTTGCGCAACGTTGTTGCCATTGCTACAGGCATCGTGGTG
TCACGCTCGTCGTTTGGTATGGCTTCATTCAGCTCCGGTTCCCAACGATCAAGGCGAGTTACATGATCCC
CCATGTTGTGCAAAAAAGCGGTTAGCTCCTTCGGTCCTCCGATCGTTGTCAGAAGTAAGTTGGCCGCAGT
GTTATCACTCATGGTTATGGCAGCACTGCATAATTCTCTTACTGTCATGCCATCCGTAAGATGCTTTTCT
GTGACTGGTGAGTACTCAACCAAGTCATTCTGAGAATAGTGTATGCGGCGACCGAGTTGCTCTTGCCCGG
CGTCAATACGGGATAATACCGCGCCACATAGCAGAACTTTAAAAGTGCTCATCATTGGAAAACGTTCTTC
GGGGCGAAAACTCTCAAGGATCTTACCGCTGTTGAGATCCAGTTCGATGTAACCCACTCGTGCACCCAAC
TGATCTTCAGCATCTTTTACTTTCACCAGCGTTTCTGGGTGAGCAAAAACAGGAAGGCAAAATGCCGCAA
AAAAGGGAATAAGGGCGACACGGAAATGTTGAATACTCATACTCTTCCTTTTTCAATATTATTGAAGCAT
TTATCAGGGTTATTGTCTCATGAGCGGATACATATTTGAATGTATTTAGAAAAATAAACAAATAGGGGTT
CCGCGCACATTTCCCCGAAAAGTGCCACCTGGGTCCTTTTCATCACGTGCTATAAAAATAATTATAATTT
AAATTTTTTAATATAAATATATAAATTAAAAATAGAAAGTAAAAAAAGAAATTAAAGAAAAAATAGTTTT
TGTTTTCCGAAGATGTAAAAGACTCTAGGGGGATCGCCAACAAATACTACCTTTTATCTTGCTCTTCCTG
CTCTCAGGTATTAATGCCGAATTGTTTCATCTTGTCTGTGTAGAAGACCACACACGAAAATCCTGTGATT
TTACATTTTACTTATCGTTAATCGAATGTATATCTATTTAATCTGCTTTTCTTGTCTAATAAATATATAT
GTAAAGTACGCTTTTTGTTGAAATTTTTTAAACCTTTGTTTATTTTTTTTTCTTCATTCCGTAACTCTTC
TACCTTCTTTATTTACTTTCTAAAATCCAAATACAAAACATAAAAATAAATAAACACAGAGTAAATTCCC
AAATTATTCCATCATTAAAAGATACGAGGCGCGTGTAAGTTACAGGCAAGCGATCCGTCTAAGAAACCAT
TATTATCATGACATTAACCTATAAAAATAGGCGTATCACGAGGCCCTTTCGTC
